>Addgene plasmid #81030 | SIRT5-pET15b | addgene full sequence | sequence record 156765 | Addgene Assembled Sequence
TTCTTGAAGACGAAAGGGCCTCGTGATACGCCTATTTTTATAGGTTAATGTCATGATAATAATGGTTTCT
TAGACGTCAGGTGGCACTTTTCGGGGAAATGTGCGCGGAACCCCTATTTGTTTATTTTTCTAAATACATT
CAAATATGTATCCGCTCATGAGACAATAACCCTGATAAATGCTTCAATAATATTGAAAAAGGAAGAGTAT
GAGTATTCAACATTTCCGTGTCGCCCTTATTCCCTTTTTTGCGGCATTTTGCCTTCCTGTTTTTGCTCAC
CCAGAAACGCTGGTGAAAGTAAAAGATGCTGAAGATCAGTTGGGTGCACGAGTGGGTTACATCGAACTGG
ATCTCAACAGCGGTAAGATCCTTGAGAGTTTTCGCCCCGAAGAACGTTTTCCAATGATGAGCACTTTTAA
AGTTCTGCTATGTGGCGCGGTATTATCCCGTGTTGACGCCGGGCAAGAGCAACTCGGTCGCCGCATACAC
TATTCTCAGAATGACTTGGTTGAGTACTCACCAGTCACAGAAAAGCATCTTACGGATGGCATGACAGTAA
GAGAATTATGCAGTGCTGCCATAACCATGAGTGATAACACTGCGGCCAACTTACTTCTGACAACGATCGG
AGGACCGAAGGAGCTAACCGCTTTTTTGCACAACATGGGGGATCATGTAACTCGCCTTGATCGTTGGGAA
CCGGAGCTGAATGAAGCCATACCAAACGACGAGCGTGACACCACGATGCCTGCAGCAATGGCAACAACGT
TGCGCAAACTATTAACTGGCGAACTACTTACTCTAGCTTCCCGGCAACAATTAATAGACTGGATGGAGGC
GGATAAAGTTGCAGGACCACTTCTGCGCTCGGCCCTTCCGGCTGGCTGGTTTATTGCTGATAAATCTGGA
GCCGGTGAGCGTGGGTCTCGCGGTATCATTGCAGCACTGGGGCCAGATGGTAAGCCCTCCCGTATCGTAG
TTATCTACACGACGGGGAGTCAGGCAACTATGGATGAACGAAATAGACAGATCGCTGAGATAGGTGCCTC
ACTGATTAAGCATTGGTAACTGTCAGACCAAGTTTACTCATATATACTTTAGATTGATTTAAAACTTCAT
TTTTAATTTAAAAGGATCTAGGTGAAGATCCTTTTTGATAATCTCATGACCAAAATCCCTTAACGTGAGT
TTTCGTTCCACTGAGCGTCAGACCCCGTAGAAAAGATCAAAGGATCTTCTTGAGATCCTTTTTTTCTGCG
CGTAATCTGCTGCTTGCAAACAAAAAAACCACCGCTACCAGCGGTGGTTTGTTTGCCGGATCAAGAGCTA
CCAACTCTTTTTCCGAAGGTAACTGGCTTCAGCAGAGCGCAGATACCAAATACTGTCCTTCTAGTGTAGC
CGTAGTTAGGCCACCACTTCAAGAACTCTGTAGCACCGCCTACATACCTCGCTCTGCTAATCCTGTTACC
AGTGGCTGCTGCCAGTGGCGATAAGTCGTGTCTTACCGGGTTGGACTCAAGACGATAGTTACCGGATAAG
GCGCAGCGGTCGGGCTGAACGGGGGGTTCGTGCACACAGCCCAGCTTGGAGCGAACGACCTACACCGAAC
TGAGATACCTACAGCGTGAGCTATGAGAAAGCGCCACGCTTCCCGAAGGGAGAAAGGCGGACAGGTATCC
GGTAAGCGGCAGGGTCGGAACAGGAGAGCGCACGAGGGAGCTTCCAGGGGGAAACGCCTGGTATCTTTAT
AGTCCTGTCGGGTTTCGCCACCTCTGACTTGAGCGTCGATTTTTGTGATGCTCGTCAGGGGGGCGGAGCC
TATGGAAAAACGCCAGCAACGCGGCCTTTTTACGGTTCCTGGCCTTTTGCTGGCCTTTTGCTCACATGTT
CTTTCCTGCGTTATCCCCTGATTCTGTGGATAACCGTATTACCGCCTTTGAGTGAGCTGATACCGCTCGC
CGCAGCCGAACGACCGAGCGCAGCGAGTCAGTGAGCGAGGAAGCGGAAGAGCGCCTGATGCGGTATTTTC
TCCTTACGCATCTGTGCGGTATTTCACACCGCATATATGGTGCACTCTCAGTACAATCTGCTCTGATGCC
GCATAGTTAAGCCAGTATACACTCCGCTATCGCTACGTGACTGGGTCATGGCTGCGCCCCGACACCCGCC
AACACCCGCTGACGCGCCCTGACGGGCTTGTCTGCTCCCGGCATCCGCTTACAGACAAGCTGTGACCGTC
TCCGGGAGCTGCATGTGTCAGAGGTTTTCACCGTCATCACCGAAACGCGCGAGGCAGCTGCGGTAAAGCT
CATCAGCGTGGTCGTGAAGCGATTCACAGATGTCTGCCTGTTCATCCGCGTCCAGCTCGTTGAGTTTCTC
CAGAAGCGTTAATGTCTGGCTTCTGATAAAGCGGGCCATGTTAAGGGCGGTTTTTTCCTGTTTGGTCACT
GATGCCTCCGTGTAAGGGGGATTTCTGTTCATGGGGGTAATGATACCGATGAAACGAGAGAGGATGCTCA
CGATACGGGTTACTGATGATGAACATGCCCGGTTACTGGAACGTTGTGAGGGTAAACAACTGGCGGTATG
GATGCGGCGGGACCAGAGAAAAATCACTCAGGGTCAATGCCAGCGCTTCGTTAATACAGATGTAGGTGTT
CCACAGGGTAGCCAGCAGCATCCTGCGATGCAGATCCGGAACATAATGGTGCAGGGCGCTGACTTCCGCG
TTTCCAGACTTTACGAAACACGGAAACCGAAGACCATTCATGTTGTTGCTCAGGTCGCAGACGTTTTGCA
GCAGCAGTCGCTTCACGTTCGCTCGCGTATCGGTGATTCATTCTGCTAACCAGTAAGGCAACCCCGCCAG
CCTAGCCGGGTCCTCAACGACAGGAGCACGATCATGCGCACCCGTGGCCAGGACCCAACGCTGCCCGAGA
TGCGCCGCGTGCGGCTGCTGGAGATGGCGGACGCGATGGATATGTTCTGCCAAGGGTTGGTTTGCGCATT
CACAGTTCTCCGCAAGAATTGATTGGCTCCAATTCTTGGAGTGGTGAATCCGTTAGCGAGGTGCCGCCGG
CTTCCATTCAGGTCGAGGTGGCCCGGCTCCATGCACCGCGACGCAACGCGGGGAGGCAGACAAGGTATAG
GGCGGCGCCTACAATCCATGCCAACCCGTTCCATGTGCTCGCCGAGGCGGCATAAATCGCCGTGACGATC
AGCGGTCCAGTGATCGAAGTTAGGCTGGTAAGAGCCGCGAGCGATCCTTGAAGCTGTCCCTGATGGTCGT
CATCTACCTGCCTGGACAGCATGGCCTGCAACGCGGGCATCCCGATGCCGCCGGAAGCGAGAAGAATCAT
AATGGGGAAGGCCATCCAGCCTCGCGTCGCGAACGCCAGCAAGACGTAGCCCAGCGCGTCGGCCGCCATG
CCGGCGATAATGGCCTGCTTCTCGCCGAAACGTTTGGTGGCGGGACCAGTGACGAAGGCTTGAGCGAGGG
CGTGCAAGATTCCGAATACCGCAAGCGACAGGCCGATCATCGTCGCGCTCCAGCGAAAGCGGTCCTCGCC
GAAAATGACCCAGAGCGCTGCCGGCACCTGTCCTACGAGTTGCATGATAAAGAAGACAGTCATAAGTGCG
GCGACGATAGTCATGCCCCGCGCCCACCGGAAGGAGCTGACTGGGTTGAAGGCTCTCAAGGGCATCGGTC
GAGATCCCGGTGCCTAATGAGTGAGCTAACTTACATTAATTGCGTTGCGCTCACTGCCCGCTTTCCAGTC
GGGAAACCTGTCGTGCCAGCTGCATTAATGAATCGGCCAACGCGCGGGGAGAGGCGGTTTGCGTATTGGG
CGCCAGGGTGGTTTTTCTTTTCACCAGTGAGACGGGCAACAGCTGATTGCCCTTCACCGCCTGGCCCTGA
GAGAGTTGCAGCAAGCGGTCCACGCTGGTTTGCCCCAGCAGGCGAAAATCCTGTTTGATGGTGGTTAACG
GCGGGATATAACATGAGCTGTCTTCGGTATCGTCGTATCCCACTACCGAGATATCCGCACCAACGCGCAG
CCCGGACTCGGTAATGGCGCGCATTGCGCCCAGCGCCATCTGATCGTTGGCAACCAGCATCGCAGTGGGA
ACGATGCCCTCATTCAGCATTTGCATGGTTTGTTGAAAACCGGACATGGCACTCCAGTCGCCTTCCCGTT
CCGCTATCGGCTGAATTTGATTGCGAGTGAGATATTTATGCCAGCCAGCCAGACGCAGACGCGCCGAGAC
AGAACTTAATGGGCCCGCTAACAGCGCGATTTGCTGGTGACCCAATGCGACCAGATGCTCCACGCCCAGT
CGCGTACCGTCTTCATGGGAGAAAATAATACTGTTGATGGGTGTCTGGTCAGAGACATCAAGAAATAACG
CCGGAACATTAGTGCAGGCAGCTTCCACAGCAATGGCATCCTGGTCATCCAGCGGATAGTTAATGATCAG
CCCACTGACGCGTTGCGCGAGAAGATTGTGCACCGCCGCTTTACAGGCTTCGACGCCGCTTCGTTCTACC
ATCGACACCACCACGCTGGCACCCAGTTGATCGGCGCGAGATTTAATCGCCGCGACAATTTGCGACGGCG
CGTGCAGGGCCAGACTGGAGGTGGCAACGCCAATCAGCAACGACTGTTTGCCCGCCAGTTGTTGTGCCAC
GCGGTTGGGAATGTAATTCAGCTCCGCCATCGCCGCTTCCACTTTTTCCCGCGTTTTCGCAGAAACGTGG
CTGGCCTGGTTCACCACGCGGGAAACGGTCTGATAAGAGACACCGGCATACTCTGCGACATCGTATAACG
TTACTGGTTTCACATTCACCACCCTGAATTGACTCTCTTCCGGGCGCTATCATGCCATACCGCGAAAGGT
TTTGCGCCATTCGATGGTGTCCGGGATCTCGACGCTCTCCCTTATGCGACTCCTGCATTAGGAAGCAGCC
CAGTAGTAGGTTGAGGCCGTTGAGCACCGCCGCCGCAAGGAATGGTGCATGCAAGGAGATGGCGCCCAAC
AGTCCCCCGGCCACGGGGCCTGCCACCATACCCACGCCGAAACAAGCGCTCATGAGCCCGAAGTGGCGAG
CCCGATCTTCCCCATCGGTGATGTCGGCGATATAGGCGCCAGCAACCGCACCTGTGGCGCCGGTGATGCC
GGCCACGATGCGTCCGGCGTAGAGGATCGAGATCTCGATCCCGCGAAATTAATACGACTCACTATAGGGG
AATTGTGAGCGGATAACAATTCCCCTCTAGAAATAATTTTGTTTAACTTTAAGAAGGAGATATACCATGG
GCAGCAGCCATCATCATCATCATCACAGCAGCGGCCTGGTGCCGCGCGGCAGCCATATGAGTTCAAGTAT
GGCAGATTTTCGAAAGTTTTTTGCAAAAGCAAAGCACATAGTCATCATCTCAGGAGCTGGTGTTAGTGCA
GAAAGTGGTGTTCCGACCTTCAGAGGAGCTGGAGGTTATTGGAGAAAATGGCAAGCCCAGGACCTGGCGA
CTCCCCTGGCCTTTGCCCACAACCCGTCCCGGGTGTGGGAGTTCTACCACTACCGGCGGGAGGTCATGGG
GAGCAAGGAGCCCAACGCCGGGCACCGCGCCATAGCCGAGTGTGAGACCCGGCTGGGCAAGCAGGGCCGG
CGAGTCGTGGTCATCACCCAGAACATCGATGAGCTGCACCGCAAGGCTGGCACCAAGAACCTTCTGGAGA
TCCATGGTAGCTTATTTAAAACTCGATGTACCTCTTGTGGAGTTGTGGCTGAGAATTACAAGAGTCCAAT
TTGTCCAGCTTTATCAGGAAAAGGTGCTCCAGAACCTGGAACTCAAGATGCCAGCATCCCAGTTGAGAAA
CTTCCCCGGTGTGAAGAGGCAGGCTGCGGGGGCTTGCTGCGACCTCACGTCGTGTGGTTTGGAGAAAACC
TGGATCCTGCCATTCTGGAGGAGGTTGACAGAGAGCTCGCCCACTGTGATTTATGTCTAGTGGTGGGCAC
TTCCTCTGTGGTGTACCCAGCAGCCATGTTTGCCCCCCAGGTGGCTGCCAGGGGCGTGCCAGTGGCTGAA
TTTAACACGGAGACCACCCCAGCTACGAACAGATTCAGGTTTCATTTCCAGGGACCCTGTGGAACGACTC
TTCCTGAAGCCCTTGCCTGTCATGAAAATGAAACTGTTTCTTAACTCGAGGATCCGGCTGCTAACAAAGC
CCGAAAGGAAGCTGAGTTGGCTGCTGCCACCGCTGAGCAATAACTAGCATAACCCCTTGGGGCCTCTAAA
CGGGTCTTGAGGGGTTTTTTGCTGAAAGGAGGAACTATATCCGGATATCCCGCAAGAGGCCCGGCAGTAC
CGGCATAACCAAGCCTATGCCTACAGCATCCAGGGTGACGGTGCCGAGGATGACGATGAGCGCATTGTTA
GATTTCATACACGGTGCCTGACTGCGTTAGCAATTTAACTGTGATAAACTACCGCATTAAAGCTTATCGA
TGATAAGCTGTCAAACATGAGAA
Features (pLannotate 1.2.2; 21 found; start..end, strand, type, name):
    104..208     +  promoter       AmpR promoter: bla
    209..1069    +  CDS            AmpR: β-lactamase; bla; confers resistance to ampicillin, carbenicillin, and related antibiotics
   1240..1828    +  rep_origin     ori: high-copy-number ColE1/pMB1/pBR322/pUC origin of replication
   2014..2156    -  misc_feature   bom: basis of mobility region from pBR322
   2258..2449    -  CDS            rop: Rop protein, which maintains plasmids at low copy number; rop
   2466..2846    +  CDS            YPB1_ECOLX: Protein predicted: Swiss-Prot protein existence level 4. From Escherichia coli.
   3088..3712    -  CDS            TcR (fragment): tetracycline efflux protein; tet; confers resistance to tetracycline
   3727..3748    -  protein_bind   CAP binding site: CAP binding activates transcription in the presence of cAMP. E. coli catabolite activator protein
   3761..4843    -  CDS            lacI: lac repressor; lacI; The lac repressor binds to the lac operator to inhibit transcription in E. coli. This inhibition can be relieved by adding lactose or isopropyl-β-D-thiogalactopyranoside (IPTG).
   4844..4921    -  promoter       lacI promoter: lacI
   4929..5208    -  CDS            TcR (fragment): tetracycline efflux protein; tet; confers resistance to tetracycline
   5230..5248    +  promoter       T7 promoter: promoter for bacteriophage T7 RNA polymerase
   5249..5273    +  protein_bind   lac operator: The lac repressor binds to the lac operator to inhibit transcription in E. coli. This inhibition can be relieved by adding lactose or isopropyl-β-D-thiogalactopyranoside (IPTG). lac repressor encoded by lacI
   5288..5310    +  RBS            RBS: efficient ribosome binding site from bacteriophage T7 gene 10 (Olins and Rangwala, 1989)
   5329..5345    +  CDS            capTEV™ (fragment): composite tag for in vivo biotinylation, TEV protease cleavage, and 6xHis tagging
   5356..5373    +  CDS            thrombin site: thrombin recognition and cleavage site
   5380..6201    +  CDS            SIRT5 (fragment): SIR5_HUMAN - Also known as SIR2L5. Experimental evidence at protein level: Swiss-Prot protein existence level 1. NAD-dependent lysine demalonylase, desuccinylase and deglutarylase that specifically removes malonyl, succinyl and glutaryl groups on target proteins (PubMed:21908771, PubMed:22076378, PubMed:24703693, PubMed:29180469). Activates CPS1 and contributes to the regulation of blood ammonia levels during prolonged fasting: acts by mediating desuccinylation and deglutarylation of CPS1, thereby increasing CPS1 activity in response to elevated NAD levels during fasting (PubMed:22076378, PubM
   6217..6266    +  CDS            SET1 (fragment): solubility-enhancement tag derived from T7 phage gene 10B
   6274..6321    +  terminator     T7 terminator: transcription terminator for bacteriophage T7 RNA polymerase
   6344..6448    -  CDS            TcR (fragment): tetracycline efflux protein; tet; confers resistance to tetracycline
   6496..6524    -  promoter       tet promoter: E. coli promoter for tetracycline efflux protein gene
