[The description below was written by a language model from this plasmid's Addgene catalogue record and pLannotate feature annotations shown in this document.]
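Description:
SIRT5-pET15b is a bacterial expression plasmid for producing recombinant wild-type human SIRT5 in E. coli. It is built on the pET15b backbone, a pBR322-derived vector. The plasmid replicates from a ColE1/pMB1-type origin accompanied by the bom region and the rop gene, which keeps copy number low, consistent with the catalogue entry. Selection is by ampicillin through the β-lactamase gene and its own promoter. Several short tetracycline-resistance fragments and a tet promoter appear in the feature table. These are non-functional remnants of the pBR322 ancestry, interrupted by the expression cassette and the lacI gene.

The roughly 825 bp SIRT5 coding sequence was cloned between NdeI and XhoI sites, both of which are retained. It lies downstream of a T7 promoter, a lac operator and the strong T7 gene 10 ribosome binding site, and a T7 terminator follows it. The plasmid-borne lacI gene supplies repressor, so transcription stays off until IPTG is added in a host that provides T7 RNA polymerase. The backbone contributes an N-terminal His tag followed by a thrombin cleavage site, allowing metal-affinity purification and optional tag removal. The automated annotation picks up the His region as a fragment of a composite tag. A short hit labelled as a T7 gene 10B solubility tag lies after the insert and is probably vector sequence rather than part of the expressed protein.

According to the depositor, the insert lacks the mitochondrial targeting sequence, which fits its annotation as a partial match to full-length SIRT5. SIRT5 is an NAD-dependent lysine demalonylase, desuccinylase and deglutarylase. The construct is intended for generating and purifying catalytically active enzyme.
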