Addgene plasmid #81030: SIRT5-pET15b
Purpose: Bacterial expression of Human WT SIRT5 protein
Depositing lab: David Lombard. Depositing organization: University of Michigan. Publication: Generation and Purification of Catalytically Active Recombinant Sirtuin5 (SIRT5) Protein. Kumar S, Lombard DB. Methods Mol Biol. 2016;1436:241-57. doi: 10.1007/978-1-4939-3667-0_16. PubMed 27246219.
Backbone
  Vector backbone: pET15b
  Backbone manufacturer: Novagen
  Backbone size w/o insert (bp): 5708
  Total vector size (bp): 6500
  Vector type: Bacterial Expression
Growth in bacteria
  Bacterial resistance: Ampicillin, 100 μg/mL
  Growth temperature: 37°C
  Growth strain: DH5alpha
  Copy number: Low Copy
Gene/Insert
  Gene/Insert name: Sirt5
  Species: H. sapiens (human)
  Insert size (bp): 825
  GenBank ID: 23408
  Entrez Gene: SIRT5 (a.k.a. SIR2L5)
  Promoter: T7
  Tag / fusion protein: His (N terminal on backbone)
  Cloning method: Restriction Enzyme; 5′ cloning site NdeI (not destroyed); 3′ cloning site XhoI (not destroyed)
  Sequencing primers: 5′ T7; 3′ T7 terminator
Resource information
  A portion of this plasmid was derived from a plasmid made by: Drs. Marcia Haigis and Natalie German, Harvard Medical School
Terms and licenses: Academic/Nonprofit Terms; Industry Terms: Not Available to Industry
Depositor comments: The insert doesn't have mitochondrial targeting sequence.
How to cite: SIRT5-pET15b was a gift from David Lombard (Addgene plasmid # 81030 ; http://n2t.net/addgene:81030 ; RRID:Addgene_81030)
