>Addgene plasmid #81030 | SIRT5-pET15b | depositor partial sequence | sequence record 153574 | SIRT5
AGTTCAAGTATGGCAGATTTTCGAAAGTTTTTTGCAAAAGCAAAGCACATAGTCATCATCTCAGGAGCTG
GTGTTAGTGCAGAAAGTGGTGTTCCGACCTTCAGAGGAGCTGGAGGTTATTGGAGAAAATGGCAAGCCCA
GGACCTGGCGACTCCCCTGGCCTTTGCCCACAACCCGTCCCGGGTGTGGGAGTTCTACCACTACCGGCGG
GAGGTCATGGGGAGCAAGGAGCCCAACGCCGGGCACCGCGCCATAGCCGAGTGTGAGACCCGGCTGGGCA
AGCAGGGCCGGCGAGTCGTGGTCATCACCCAGAACATCGATGAGCTGCACCGCAAGGCTGGCACCAAGAA
CCTTCTGGAGATCCATGGTAGCTTATTTAAAACTCGATGTACCTCTTGTGGAGTTGTGGCTGAGAATTAC
AAGAGTCCAATTTGTCCAGCTTTATCAGGAAAAGGTGCTCCAGAACCTGGAACTCAAGATGCCAGCATCC
CAGTTGAGAAACTTCCCCGGTGTGAAGAGGCAGGCTGCGGGGGCTTGCTGCGACCTCACGTCGTGTGGTT
TGGAGAAAACCTGGATCCTGCCATTCTGGAGGAGGTTGACAGAGAGCTCGCCCACTGTGATTTATGTCTA
GTGGTGGGCACTTCCTCTGTGGTGTACCCAGCAGCCATGTTTGCCCCCCAGGTGGCTGCCAGGGGCGTGC
CAGTGGCTGAATTTAACACGGAGACCACCCCAGCTACGAACAGATTCAGGTTTCATTTCCAGGGACCCTG
TGGAACGACTCTTCCTGAAGCCCTTGCCTGTCATGAAAATGAAACTGTTTCTTAA
