>Addgene plasmid #81030 | SIRT5-pET15b | addgene partial sequence | sequence record 156763 | T7 5'-TAATACGACTCACTATAGGG-3'
TCTAGAAATAATTTTGTTTAACTTTAAGAAGGAGATATACCATGGGCAGCAGCCATCATCATCATCATCA
CAGCAGCGGCCTGGTGCCGCGCGGCAGCCATATGAGTTCAAGTATGGCAGATTTTCGAAAGTTTTTTGCA
AAAGCAAAGCACATAGTCATCATCTCAGGAGCTGGTGTTAGTGCAGAAAGTGGTGTTCCGACCTTCAGAG
GAGCTGGAGGTTATTGGAGAAAATGGCAAGCCCAGGACCTGGCGACTCCCCTGGCCTTTGCCCACAACCC
GTCCCGGGTGTGGGAGTTCTACCACTACCGGCGGGAGGTCATGGGGAGCAAGGAGCCCAACGCCGGGCAC
CGCGCCATAGCCGAGTGTGAGACCCGGCTGGGCAAGCAGGGCCGGCGAGTCGTGGTCATCACCCAGAACA
TCGATGAGCTGCACCGCAAGGCTGGCACCAAGAACCTTCTGGAGATCCATGGTAGCTTATTTAAAACTCG
ATGTACCTCTTGTGGAGTTGTGGCTGAGAATTACAAGAGTCCAATTTGTCCAGCTTTATCAGGAAAAGGT
GCTCCAGAACCTGGAACTCAAGATGCCAGCATCCCAGTTGAGAAACTTCCCCGGTGTGAAGAGGCAGGCT
GCGGGGGCTTGCTGCGACCTCACGTCGTGTGGTTTGGAGAAAACCTGGATCCTGCCATTCTGGAGGAGGT
TGACAGAGAGCTCGCCCACTGTGATTTATGTCTAGTGGTGGGCACTTCCTCTGTGGTGTACCCAGCAGCC
ATGTTTGCCCCCCAGGTGGCTGCCAGGGGCGTGCCAGTGGCTGAATTTAACACGGAGACCACCCCAGCTA
CGAACAGATTCAGGTTTCATTTCCAGGGACCCTGTGGAACGACTCTTCCTGAAGCCCTTGCCTGTCATGA
AAATGAAACTGTTTCTTAACTCGAGGATCCGGCTGCTAA
