>Addgene plasmid #81030 | SIRT5-pET15b | addgene partial sequence | sequence record 156764 | T7term 5'-GCTAGTTATTGCTCAGCGG-3'
TTTCGGGCTTTGTTAGCAGCCGGATCCTCGAGTTAAGAAACAGTTTCATTTTCATGACAGGCAAGGGCTT
CAGGAAGAGTCGTTCCACAGGGTCCCTGGAAATGAAACCTGAATCTGTTCGTAGCTGGGGTGGTCTCCGT
GTTAAATTCAGCCACTGGCACGCCCCTGGCAGCCACCTGGGGGGCAAACATGGCTGCTGGGTACACCACA
GAGGAAGTGCCCACCACTAGACATAAATCACAGTGGGCGAGCTCTCTGTCAACCTCCTCCAGAATGGCAG
GATCCAGGTTTTCTCCAAACCACACGACGTGAGGTCGCAGCAAGCCCCCGCAGCCTGCCTCTTCACACCG
GGGAAGTTTCTCAACTGGGATGCTGGCATCTTGAGTTCCAGGTTCTGGAGCACCTTTTCCTGATAAAGCT
GGACAAATTGGACTCTTGTAATTCTCAGCCACAACTCCACAAGAGGTACATCGAGTTTTAAATAAGCTAC
CATGGATCTCCAGAAGGTTCTTGGTGCCAGCCTTGCGGTGCAGCTCATCGATGTTCTGGGTGATGACCAC
GACTCGCCGGCCCTGCTTGCCCAGCCGGGTCTCACACTCGGCTATGGCGCGGTGCCCGGCGTTGGGCTCC
TTGCTCCCCATGACCTCCCGCCGGTAGTGGTAGAACTCCCACACCCGGGACGGGTTGTGGGCAAAGGCCA
GGGGAGTCGCCAGGTCCTGGGCTTGCCATTTTCTCCAATAACCTCCAGCTCCTCTGAAGGTCGGAACACC
ACTTTCTGCACTAACACCAGCTCCTGAGATGATGACTATGTGCTTTGCTTTTGCAAAAAACTTTCGAAAA
TCTGCCATACTTGAACTCATATGGCTGCCGCGCGGCACCAGGCCGCTGCTGTGATGATGATGATGATGGC
TGCTGCCCATGGTATATCTCCTTCTTAAAGTTAAACAAAATTATTTCTAGAGGGGAATTGTTATCCGCTC
ACAATTCCCCTATAGTGAGTCGTAT
